LOCUS       Exported 7335 bp ds-DNA circular SYN 13-MAY-2021
DEFINITION  MoClo Level 1 luciferase reporter.
ACCESSION   .
VERSION     .
KEYWORDS    pEPYC1CB0179
SOURCE      synthetic DNA construct
  ORGANISM  synthetic DNA construct
REFERENCE   1 (bases 1 to 7335)
  AUTHORS   Cai YM, Kallam K, Tidd H, Gendarini G, Salzman A, Patron NJ
  TITLE     Rational design of minimal synthetic promoters for plants.
  JOURNAL   Nucleic Acids Res. 2020 Aug 28. pii: 5897334. doi:
            10.1093/nar/gkaa682.
  PUBMED    32856047
REFERENCE   2 (bases 1 to 7335)
  AUTHORS   .
  TITLE     Direct Submission
  JOURNAL   Exported May 13, 2021 from SnapGene Server 1.1.58
            http://www.snapgene.com
FEATURES             Location/Qualifiers
     source          1..7335
                     /organism="synthetic DNA construct"
                     /mol_type="other DNA"
     misc_feature    42..66
                     /label=RB T-DNA repeat
                     /note="right border repeat from nopaline C58 T-DNA"
     CDS             complement(222..1370)
                     /codon_start=1
                     /product="trans-acting replication protein that binds to
                     and activates oriV"
                     /label=trfA
                     /translation="MNRTFDRKAYRQELIDAGFSAEDAETIASRTVMRAPRETFQSVGS
                     MVQQATAKIERDSVQLAPPALPAPSAAVERSRRLEQEAAGLAKSMTIDTRGTMTTKKRK
                     TAGEDLAKQVSEAKQAALLKHTKQQIKEMQLSLFDIAPWPDTMRAMPNDTARSALFTTR
                     NKKIPREALQNKVIFHVNKDVKITYTGVELRADDDELVWQQVLEYAKRTPIGEPITFTF
                     YELCQDLGWSINGRYYTKAEECLSRLQATAMGFTSDRVGHLESVSLLHRFRVLDRGKKT
                     SRCQVLIDEEIVVLFAGDHYTKFIWEKYRKLSPTARRMFDYFSSHREPYPLKLETFRLM
                     CGSDSTRVKKWREQVGEACEELRGSGLVEHAWVNDDLVHCKR"
     rep_origin      complement(1706..2294)
                     /direction=LEFT
                     /label=ori
                     /note="high-copy-number ColE1/pMB1/pBR322/pUC origin of
                     replication"
     primer_bind     complement(1786..1805)
                     /label=pBR322ori-F
                     /note="pBR322 origin, forward primer"
     CDS             complement(2465..3325)
                     /codon_start=1
                     /gene="bla"
                     /product="beta-lactamase"
                     /label=AmpR
                     /note="confers resistance to ampicillin, carbenicillin, and
                     related antibiotics"
                     /translation="MSIQHFRVALIPFFAAFCLPVFAHPETLVKVKDAEDQLGARVGYI
                     ELDLNSGKILESFRPEERFPMMSTFKVLLCGAVLSRIDAGQEQLGRRIHYSQNDLVEYS
                     PVTEKHLTDGMTVRELCSAAITMSDNTAANLLLTTIGGPKELTAFLHNMGDHVTRLDRW
                     EPELNEAIPNDERDTTMPVAMATTLRKLLTGELLTLASRQQLIDWMEADKVAGPLLRSA
                     LPAGWFIADKSGAGERGSRGIIAALGPDGKPSRIVVIYTTGSQATMDERNRQIAEIGAS
                     LIKHW"
     primer_bind     3088..3107
                     /label=Amp-R
                     /note="Ampicillin resistance gene, reverse primer"
     promoter        complement(3326..3430)
                     /gene="bla"
                     /label=AmpR promoter
     rep_origin      3517..4148
                     /label=oriV
                     /note="incP origin of replication"
     misc_feature    4240..4264
                     /label=LB T-DNA repeat
                     /note="left border repeat from nopaline C58 T-DNA"
     misc_feature    4817..4872
                     /label=TMV Omega
                     /note="translational enhancer from the tobacco mosaic virus
                     5'-leader sequence (Gallie et al., 1988)"
     CDS             4874..6523
                     /codon_start=1
                     /gene="luc+"
                     /product="firefly luciferase"
                     /label=luciferase
                     /note="enhanced luc+ version of the luciferase gene"
                     /translation="MEDAKNIKKGPAPFYPLEDGTAGEQLHKAMKRYALVPGTIAFTDA
                     HIEVDITYAEYFEMSVRLAEAMKRYGLNTNHRIVVCSENSLQFFMPVLGALFIGVAVAP
                     ANDIYNERELLNSMGISQPTVVFVSKKGLQKILNVQKKLPIIQKIIIMDSKTDYQGFQS
                     MYTFVTSHLPPGFNEYDFVPESFDRDKTIALIMNSSGSTGLPKGVALPHRTACVRFSHA
                     RDPIFGNQIIPDTAILSVVPFHHGFGMFTTLGYLICGFRVVLMYRFEEELFLRSLQDYK
                     IQSALLVPTLFSFFAKSTLIDKYDLSNLHEIASGGAPLSKEVGEAVAKRFHLPGIRQGY
                     GLTETTSAILITPEGDDKPGAVGKVVPFFEAKVVDLDTGKTLGVNQRGELCVRGPMIMS
                     GYVNNPEATNALIDKDGWLHSGDIAYWDEDEHFFIVDRLKSLIKYKGYQVAPAELESIL
                     LQHPNIFDAGVAGLPDDDAGELPAAVVVLEHGKTMTEKEIVDYVASQVTTAKKLRGGVV
                     FVDEVPKGLTGKLDARKIREILIKAKKGGKIAV"
     primer_bind     complement(4940..4958)
                     /label=LucNrev
                     /note="Firefly luciferase, reverse primer"
     CDS             6587..6610
                     /codon_start=1
                     /product="FLAG(R) epitope tag, followed by an enterokinase
                     cleavage site"
                     /label=FLAG
                     /translation="DYKDDDDK"
     terminator      6621..7328
                     /label=OCS terminator
                     /note="octopine synthase terminator"
ORIGIN
        1 gcaattgtct tctgcacgaa gtggtttaaa ctatcagtgt ttgacaggat atattggcgg
       61 gtaaacctaa gagaaaagag cgtttattag aataatcgga tatttaaaag ggcgtgaaaa
      121 ggtttatccg ttcgtccatt tgtatgtgca tgccaaccac agggttcccc agatcaggcg
      181 ctggctgctg aacccccagc cggaactgac cccacaaggc cctagcgttt gcaatgcacc
      241 aggtcatcat tgacccaggc gtgttccacc aggccgctgc ctcgcaactc ttcgcaggct
      301 tcgccgacct gctcgcgcca cttcttcacg cgggtggaat ccgatccgca catgaggcgg
      361 aaggtttcca gcttgagcgg gtacggctcc cggtgcgagc tgaaatagtc gaacatccgt
      421 cgggccgtcg gcgacagctt gcggtacttc tcccatatga atttcgtgta gtggtcgcca
      481 gcaaacagca cgacgatttc ctcgtcgatc aggacctggc aacgggacgt tttcttgcca
      541 cggtccagga cgcggaagcg gtgcagcagc gacaccgatt ccaggtgccc aacgcggtcg
      601 gacgtgaagc ccatcgccgt cgcctgtagg cgcgacaggc attcctcggc cttcgtgtaa
      661 taccggccat tgatcgacca gcccaggtcc tggcaaagct cgtagaacgt gaaggtgatc
      721 ggctcgccga taggggtgcg cttcgcgtac tccaacacct gctgccacac cagttcgtca
      781 tcgtcggccc gcagctcgac gccggtgtag gtgatcttca cgtccttgtt gacgtggaaa
      841 atgaccttgt tttgcagcgc ctcgcgcggg attttcttgt tgcgcgtggt gaacagggca
      901 gagcgggccg tgtcgtttgg catcgctcgc atcgtgtccg gccacggcgc aatatcgaac
      961 aaggaaagct gcatttcctt gatctgctgc ttcgtgtgtt tcagcaacgc ggcctgcttg
     1021 gcctcgctga cctgttttgc caggtcctcg ccggcggttt ttcgcttctt ggtcgtcata
     1081 gttcctcgcg tgtcgatggt catcgacttc gccaaacctg ccgcctcctg ttcaagacga
     1141 cgcgaacgct ccacggcggc cgatggcgcg ggcagggcag ggggagccag ttgcacgctg
     1201 tcgcgctcga tcttggccgt agcttgctgg accatcgagc cgacggactg gaaggtttcg
     1261 cggggcgcac gcatgacggt gcggcttgcg atggtttcgg catcctcggc ggaaaacccc
     1321 gcgtcgatca gttcttgcct gtatgccttc cggtcaaacg tccgattcat tcaccctcct
     1381 tgcgggattg ccccgactca cgccggggca atgtgccctt attcctgatt tgacccgcct
     1441 ggtgccttgg tgtccagata atccacctta tcggcaatga agtcggtccc gtagaccgtc
     1501 tggccgtcct tctcgtactt ggtattccga atcttgccct gcacgaatac cagcgacccc
     1561 ttgcccaaat acttgccgtg ggcctcggcc tgagagccaa aacacttgat gcggaagaag
     1621 tcggtgcgct cctgcttgtc gccggcatcg ttgcgccaca tctaggatct gccaggaacc
     1681 gtaaaaaggc cgcgttgctg gcgtttttcc ataggctccg cccccctgac gagcatcaca
     1741 aaaatcgacg ctcaagtcag aggtggcgaa acccgacagg actataaaga taccaggcgt
     1801 ttccccctgg aagctccctc gtgcgctctc ctgttccgac cctgccgctt accggatacc
     1861 tgtccgcctt tctcccttcg ggaagcgtgg cgctttctca tagctcacgc tgtaggtatc
     1921 tcagttcggt gtaggtcgtt cgctccaagc tgggctgtgt gcacgaaccc cccgttcagc
     1981 ccgaccgctg cgccttatcc ggtaactatc gtcttgagtc caacccggta agacacgact
     2041 tatcgccact ggcagcagcc actggtaaca ggattagcag agcgaggtat gtaggcggtg
     2101 ctacagagtt cttgaagtgg tggcctaact acggctacac tagaagaaca gtatttggta
     2161 tctgcgctct gctgaagcca gttaccttcg gaaaaagagt tggtagctct tgatccggca
     2221 aacaaaccac cgctggtagc ggtggttttt ttgtttgcaa gcagcagatt acgcgcagaa
     2281 aaaaaggatc tcaagaagat cctttgatct tttctacggg gtctgacgct cagtggaacg
     2341 aaaactcacg ttaagggatt ttggtcatga gattatcaaa aaggatcttc acctagatcc
     2401 ttttaaatta aaaatgaagt tttaaatcaa tctaaagtat atatgagtaa acttggtctg
     2461 acagttacca atgcttaatc agtgaggcac ctatctcagc gatctgtcta tttcgttcat
     2521 ccatagttgc ctgactcccc gtcgtgtaga taactacgat acgggagggc ttaccatctg
     2581 gccccagtgc tgcaatgata ccgcgagaac cacgctcacc ggctccagat ttatcagcaa
     2641 taaaccagcc agccggaagg gccgagcgca gaagtggtcc tgcaacttta tccgcctcca
     2701 tccagtctat taattgttgc cgggaagcta gagtaagtag ttcgccagtt aatagtttgc
     2761 gcaacgttgt tgccattgct acaggcatcg tggtgtcacg ctcgtcgttt ggtatggctt
     2821 cattcagctc cggttcccaa cgatcaaggc gagttacatg atcccccatg ttgtgcaaaa
     2881 aagcggttag ctccttcggt cctccgatcg ttgtcagaag taagttggcc gcagtgttat
     2941 cactcatggt tatggcagca ctgcataatt ctcttactgt catgccatcc gtaagatgct
     3001 tttctgtgac tggtgagtac tcaaccaagt cattctgaga atagtgtatg cggcgaccga
     3061 gttgctcttg cccggcgtca atacgggata ataccgcgcc acatagcaga actttaaaag
     3121 tgctcatcat tggaaaacgt tcttcggggc gaaaactctc aaggatctta ccgctgttga
     3181 gatccagttc gatgtaaccc actcgtgcac ccaactgatc ttcagcatct tttactttca
     3241 ccagcgtttc tgggtgagca aaaacaggaa ggcaaaatgc cgcaaaaaag ggaataaggg
     3301 cgacacggaa atgttgaata ctcatactct tcctttttca atattattga agcatttatc
     3361 aaggttattg tctcatgagc ggatacatat ttgaatgtat ttagaaaaat aaacaaatag
     3421 gggttccgcg cacgaattgg ccagcgctgc catttttggg gtgaggccgt tcgcggccga
     3481 ggggcgcagc ccctgggggg atgggaggcc cgcgttagcg ggccgggagg gttcgagaag
     3541 ggggggcacc ccccttcggc gtgcgcggtc acgcgcacag ggcgcagccc tggttaaaaa
     3601 caaggtttat aaatattggt ttaaaagcag gttaaaagac aggttagcgg tggccgaaaa
     3661 acgggcggaa acccttgcaa atgctggatt ttctgcctgt ggacagcccc tcaaatgtca
     3721 ataggtgcgc ccctcatctg tcagcactct gcccctcaag tgtcaaggat cgcgcccctc
     3781 atctgtcagt agtcgcgccc ctcaagtgtc aataccgcag ggcacttatc cccaggcttg
     3841 tccacatcat ctgtgggaaa ctcgcgtaaa atcaggcgtt ttcgccgatt tgcgaggctg
     3901 gccagctcca cgtcgccggc cgaaatcgag cctgcccctc atctgtcaac gccgcgccgg
     3961 gtgagtcggc ccctcaagtg tcaacgtccg cccctcatct gtcagtgagg gccaagtttt
     4021 ccgcgaggta tccacaacgc cggcggccgc ggtgtctcgc acacggcttc gacggcgttt
     4081 ctggcgcgtt tgcagggcca tagacggccg ccagcccagc ggcgagggca accagcccgg
     4141 tgagcgtcgc aaaggagatc ctgatctgac tgatgggctg cctgtatcga gtggtgattt
     4201 tgtgccgagc tgccggtcgg ggagctgttg gctggctggt ggcaggatat attgtggtgt
     4261 aaacaaattg acgcttagac aacttaataa cacattgcgg acgtttttaa tgtactgggg
     4321 tggatgcagt gggccccact ctgtgaagac aatgccgaat tcggatccgg agtggaagat
     4381 tcagaaaatc tccatcaaca aataatccaa gtaaggatta atggattgat caacatcctt
     4441 accgctatgg gtaagattga tgaaaagtca aaaacaaaaa tcaattatgc acaccagcat
     4501 gtgttgatca ccagctattg tgggacacca atttcgtcca cagacatcaa catcttatcg
     4561 tcctttgaag ataagataat aatgttgaag ataagagtgg gagccaccac taaaacattc
     4621 cgacagccac ttgtgtgaag catgtgaagc cggtccctcc actaagaaaa ttagtgaagc
     4681 atcttccagt ggtccctcca ctcacagctc aatcagtgag caacaggacg aaggaaatga
     4741 cgtaagccat gacgtctaat cccacaagaa tttccttata taaggaacac aaatcagaag
     4801 gtactgtatt tttacaacaa ttaccaacaa caacaaacaa caaacaacat tacaattact
     4861 atttacaatt acaatggagg acgccaaaaa cataaagaaa ggcccggcgc cattctatcc
     4921 gctggaagat ggaaccgctg gagagcaact gcataaggct atgaagagat acgccctggt
     4981 tcctggaaca attgctttta cagatgcaca tatcgaggtg gacatcactt acgctgagta
     5041 cttcgaaatg tccgttcggt tggcagaagc tatgaaacga tatgggctga atacaaatca
     5101 cagaatcgtc gtatgcagtg aaaactctct tcaattcttt atgccggtgt tgggcgcgtt
     5161 atttatcgga gttgcagttg cgcccgcgaa cgacatttat aatgaacgtg aattgctcaa
     5221 cagtatgggc atttcgcagc ctaccgtggt gttcgtttcc aaaaaggggt tgcaaaaaat
     5281 tttgaacgtg caaaaaaagc tcccaatcat ccaaaaaatt attatcatgg attctaaaac
     5341 ggattaccag ggatttcagt cgatgtacac gttcgtcaca tctcatctac ctcccggttt
     5401 taatgaatac gattttgtgc cagagtcctt cgatagggac aagacaattg cactgatcat
     5461 gaactcctct ggatctactg gtctgcctaa aggtgtcgct ctgcctcata gaactgcctg
     5521 cgtgagattc tcgcatgcca gagatcctat ttttggcaat caaatcattc cggatactgc
     5581 gattttaagt gttgttccat tccatcacgg ttttggaatg tttactacac tcggatattt
     5641 gatatgtgga tttcgagtcg tcttaatgta tagatttgaa gaagaactgt ttctgaggag
     5701 ccttcaggat tacaagattc aaagtgcgct gctggtgcca accctattct ccttcttcgc
     5761 caaaagcact ctgattgaca aatacgattt atctaattta cacgaaattg cttctggtgg
     5821 cgctcccctc tctaaggaag tcggggaagc ggttgccaag aggttccatc tgccaggtat
     5881 caggcaagga tatgggctca ctgagactac atcagctatt ctgattacac ccgaggggga
     5941 tgataaaccg ggcgcggtcg gtaaagttgt tccatttttt gaagcgaagg ttgtggatct
     6001 ggataccggg aaaacgctgg gcgttaatca aagaggcgaa ctgtgtgtga gaggtcctat
     6061 gattatgtcc ggttatgtaa acaatccgga agcgaccaac gccttgattg acaaggatgg
     6121 atggctacat tctggagaca tagcttactg ggacgaggac gaacacttct tcatcgttga
     6181 ccgcctgaag tctctgatta agtacaaagg ctatcaggtg gctcccgctg aattggaatc
     6241 catcttgctc caacacccca acatcttcga cgcaggtgtc gcaggtctgc ccgacgatga
     6301 cgccggtgaa cttcccgccg ccgttgttgt tttggagcac ggaaagacga tgacggaaaa
     6361 agagatcgtg gattacgtcg ccagtcaagt aacaaccgcg aaaaagttgc gcggaggagt
     6421 tgtgtttgtg gacgaagtac cgaaaggtct taccggaaaa ctcgacgcaa gaaaaatcag
     6481 agagatcctc ataaaggcca agaagggcgg aaagatcgcc gtgggttcgg attataagga
     6541 ccatgacgga gactataagg accatgacct cgacgctgca gcagcggatt ataaggacga
     6601 tgacgataag tgagcttgtc ctgctttaat gagatatgcg agaagcctat gatcgcatga
     6661 tatttgcttt caattctgtt gtgcacgttg taaaaaacct gagcatgtgt agctcagatc
     6721 cttaccgccg gtttcggttc attctaatga atatatcacc cgttactatc gtatttttat
     6781 gaataatatt ctccgttcaa tttactgatt gtaccctact acttatatgt acaatattaa
     6841 aatgaaaaca atatattgtg ctgaataggt ttatagcgac atctatgata gagcgccaca
     6901 ataacaaaca attgcgtttt attattacaa atccaatttt aaaaaaagcg gcagaaccgg
     6961 tcaaacctaa aagactgatt acataaatct tattcaaatt tcaaaagtgc cccaggggct
     7021 agtatctacg acacaccgag cggcgaacta ataacgctca ctgaagggaa ctccggttcc
     7081 ccgccggcgc gcatgggtga gattccttga agttgagtat tggccgtccg ctctaccgaa
     7141 agttacgggc accattcaac ccggtccagc acggcggccg ggtaaccgac ttgctgcccc
     7201 gagaattatg cagcattttt ttggtgtatg tgggccccaa atgaagtgca ggtcaaacct
     7261 tgacagtgac gacaaatcgt tgggcgggtc cagggcgaat tttgcgacaa catgtcgagg
     7321 ctcagcagga ccgct
//
